>Addgene plasmid #76005 | MAP3K10 gRNA (BRDN0001148030) | addgene full sequence | sequence record 184996 | Addgene Assembled Sequence
CCCGGGTGCAAAGATGGATAAAGTTTTAAACAGAGAGGAATCTTTGCAGCTAATGGACCTTCTAGGTCTT
GAAAGGAGTGGGAATTGGCTCCGGTGCCCGTCAGTGGGCAGAGCGCACATCGCCCACAGTCCCCGAGAAG
TTGGGGGGAGGGGTCGGCAATTGATCCGGTGCCTAGAGAAGGTGGCGCGGGGTAAACTGGGAAAGTGATG
TCGTGTACTGGCTCCGCCTTTTTCCCGAGGGTGGGGGAGAACCGTATATAAGTGCAGTAGTCGCCGTGAA
CGTTCTTTTTCGCAACGGGTTTGCCGCCAGAACACAGGTAAGTGCCGTGTGTGGTTCCCGCGGGCCTGGC
CTCTTTACGGGTTATGGCCCTTGCGTGCCTTGAATTACTTCCACCTGGCTGCAGTACGTGATTCTTGATC
CCGAGCTTCGGGTTGGAAGTGGGTGGGAGAGTTCGAGGCCTTGCGCTTAAGGAGCCCCTTCGCCTCGTGC
TTGAGTTGAGGCCTGGCCTGGGCGCTGGGGCCGCCGCGTGCGAATCTGGTGGCACCTTCGCGCCTGTCTC
GCTGCTTTCGATAAGTCTCTAGCCATTTAAAATTTTTGATGACCTGCTGCGACGCTTTTTTTCTGGCAAG
ATAGTCTTGTAAATGCGGGCCAAGATCTGCACACTGGTATTTCGGTTTTTGGGGCCGCGGGCGGCGACGG
GGCCCGTGCGTCCCAGCGCACATGTTCGGCGAGGCGGGGCCTGCGAGCGCGGCCACCGAGAATCGGACGG
GGGTAGTCTCAAGCTGGCCGGCCTGCTCTGGTGCCTGGCCTCGCGCCGCCGTGTATCGCCCCGCCCTGGG
CGGCAAGGCTGGCCCGGTCGGCACCAGTTGCGTGAGCGGAAAGATGGCCGCTTCCCGGCCCTGCTGCAGG
GAGCTCAAAATGGAGGACGCGGCGCTCGGGAGAGCGGGCGGGTGAGTCACCCACACAAAGGAAAAGGGCC
TTTCCGTCCTCAGCCGTCGCTTCATGTGACTCCACGGAGTACCGGGCGCCGTCCAGGCACCTCGATTAGT
TCTCGAGCTTTTGGAGTACGTCGTCTTTAGGTTGGGGGGAGGGGTTTTATGCGATGGAGTTTCCCCACAC
TGAGTGGGTGGAGACTGAAGTTAGGCCAGCTTGGCACTTGATGTAATTCTCCTTGGAATTTGCCCTTTTT
GAGTTTGGATCTTGGTTCATTCTCAAGCCTCAGACAGTGGTTCAAAGTTTTTTTCTTCCATTTCAGGTGT
CGTGACGTACGGCCACCATGACCGAGTACAAGCCCACGGTGCGCCTCGCCACCCGCGACGACGTCCCCAG
GGCCGTACGCACCCTCGCCGCCGCGTTCGCCGACTACCCCGCCACGCGCCACACCGTCGATCCGGACCGC
CACATCGAGCGGGTCACCGAGCTGCAAGAACTCTTCCTCACGCGCGTCGGGCTCGACATCGGCAAGGTGT
GGGTCGCGGACGACGGCGCCGCCGTGGCGGTCTGGACCACGCCGGAGAGCGTCGAAGCGGGGGCGGTGTT
CGCCGAGATCGGCCCGCGCATGGCCGAGTTGAGCGGTTCCCGGCTGGCCGCGCAGCAACAGATGGAAGGC
CTCCTGGCGCCGCACCGGCCCAAGGAGCCCGCGTGGTTCCTGGCCACCGTCGGAGTCTCGCCCGACCACC
AGGGCAAGGGTCTGGGCAGCGCCGTCGTGCTCCCCGGAGTGGAGGCGGCCGAGCGCGCCGGGGTGCCCGC
CTTCCTGGAGACCTCCGCGCCCCGCAACCTCCCCTTCTACGAGCGGCTCGGCTTCACCGTCACCGCCGAC
GTCGAGGTGCCCGAAGGACCGCGCACCTGGTGCATGACCCGCAAGCCCGGTGCCTGAACGCGTTAAGTCG
ACAATCAACCTCTGGATTACAAAATTTGTGAAAGATTGACTGGTATTCTTAACTATGTTGCTCCTTTTAC
GCTATGTGGATACGCTGCTTTAATGCCTTTGTATCATGCTATTGCTTCCCGTATGGCTTTCATTTTCTCC
TCCTTGTATAAATCCTGGTTGCTGTCTCTTTATGAGGAGTTGTGGCCCGTTGTCAGGCAACGTGGCGTGG
TGTGCACTGTGTTTGCTGACGCAACCCCCACTGGTTGGGGCATTGCCACCACCTGTCAGCTCCTTTCCGG
GACTTTCGCTTTCCCCCTCCCTATTGCCACGGCGGAACTCATCGCCGCCTGCCTTGCCCGCTGCTGGACA
GGGGCTCGGCTGTTGGGCACTGACAATTCCGTGGTGTTGTCGGGGAAATCATCGTCCTTTCCTTGGCTGC
TCGCCTGTGTTGCCACCTGGATTCTGCGCGGGACGTCCTTCTGCTACGTCCCTTCGGCCCTCAATCCAGC
GGACCTTCCTTCCCGCGGCCTGCTGCCGGCTCTGCGGCCTCTTCCGCGTCTTCGCCTTCGCCCTCAGACG
AGTCGGATCTCCCTTTGGGCCGCCTCCCCGCGTCGACTTTAAGACCAATGACTTACAAGGCAGCTGTAGA
TCTTAGCCACTTTTTAAAAGAAAAGGGGGGACTGGAAGGGCTAATTCACTCCCAACGAAGACAAGATCTG
CTTTTTGCTTGTACTGGGTCTCTCTGGTTAGACCAGATCTGAGCCTGGGAGCTCTCTGGCTAACTAGGGA
ACCCACTGCTTAAGCCTCAATAAAGCTTGCCTTGAGTGCTTCAAGTAGTGTGTGCCCGTCTGTTGTGTGA
CTCTGGTAACTAGAGATCCCTCAGACCCTTTTAGTCAGTGTGGAAAATCTCTAGCAGTACGTATAGTAGT
TCATGTCATCTTATTATTCAGTATTTATAACTTGCAAAGAAATGAATATCAGAGAGTGAGAGGAACTTGT
TTATTGCAGCTTATAATGGTTACAAATAAAGCAATAGCATCACAAATTTCACAAATAAAGCATTTTTTTC
ACTGCATTCTAGTTGTGGTTTGTCCAAACTCATCAATGTATCTTATCATGTCTGGCTCTAGCTATCCCGC
CCCTAACTCCGCCCATCCCGCCCCTAACTCCGCCCAGTTCCGCCCATTCTCCGCCCCATGGCTGACTAAT
TTTTTTTATTTATGCAGAGGCCGAGGCCGCCTCGGCCTCTGAGCTATTCCAGAAGTAGTGAGGAGGCTTT
TTTGGAGGCCTAGGGACGTACCCAATTCGCCCTATAGTGAGTCGTATTACGCGCGCTCACTGGCCGTCGT
TTTACAACGTCGTGACTGGGAAAACCCTGGCGTTACCCAACTTAATCGCCTTGCAGCACATCCCCCTTTC
GCCAGCTGGCGTAATAGCGAAGAGGCCCGCACCGATCGCCCTTCCCAACAGTTGCGCAGCCTGAATGGCG
AATGGG
[124 nt withheld, positions 3367-3490]
C
[91 nt withheld, positions 3492-3582]
A
[49 nt withheld, positions 3584-3632]
CCTTTGACGTTGGAGTCCACGTTCTTT
[37 nt withheld, positions 3660-3696]
ACCCTATCTCGGTCTATTCTTTTGATTTATAAGGGATTTTGCCGATTTCGGCCTATTGGTTAAAAAATGA
GCTGATTTAACAAAAATTTAACGCGAATTTTAACAAAATATTAACGCTTACAATTTAGGTGGCACTTTTC
GGGGAAATGTGCGCGGAACCCCTATTTGTTTATTTTTCTAAATACATTCAAATATGTATCCGCTCATGAG
ACAATAACCCTGATAAATGCTTCAATAATATTGAAAAAGGAAGAGTATGAGTATTCAACATTTCCGTGTC
GCCCTTATTCCCTTTTTTGCGGCATTTTGCCTTCCTGTTTTTGCTCACCCAGAAACGCTGGTGAAAGTAA
AAGATGCTGAAGATCAGTTGGGTGCACGAGTGGGTTACATCGAACTGGATCTCAACAGCGGTAAGATCCT
TGAGAGTTTTCGCCCCGAAGAACGTTTTCCAATGATGAGCACTTTTAAAGTTCTGCTATGTGGCGCGGTA
TTATCCCGTATTGACGCCGGGCAAGAGCAACTCGGTCGCCGCATACACTATTCTCAGAATGACTTGGTTG
AGTACTCACCAGTCACAGAAAAGCATCTTACGGATGGCATGACAGTAAGAGAATTATGCAGTGCTGCCAT
AACCATGAGTGATAACACTGCGGCCAACTTACTTCTGACAACGATCGGAGGACCGAAGGAGCTAACCGCT
TTTTTGCACAACATGGGGGATCATGTAACTCGCCTTGATCGTTGGGAACCGGAGCTGAATGAAGCCATAC
CAAACGACGAGCGTGACACCACGATGCCTGTAGCAATGGCAACAACGTTGCGCAAACTATTAACTGGCGA
ACTACTTACTCTAGCTTCCCGGCAACAATTAATAGACTGGATGGAGGCGGATAAAGTTGCAGGACCACTT
CTGCGCTCGGCCCTTCCGGCTGGCTGGTTTATTGCTGATAAATCTGGAGCCGGTGAGCGTGGGTCTCGCG
GTATCATTGCAGCACTGGGGCCAGATGGTAAGCCCTCCCGTATCGTAGTTATCTACACGACGGGGAGTCA
GGCAACTATGGATGAACGAAATAGACAGATCGCTGAGATAGGTGCCTCACTGATTAAGCATTGGTAACTG
TCAGACCAAGTTTACTCATATATACTTTAGATTGATTTAAAACTTCATTTTTAATTTAAAAGGATCTAGG
TGAAGATCCTTTTTGATAATCTCATGACCAAAATCCCTTAACGTGAGTTTTCGTTCCACTGAGCGTCAGA
CCCCGTAGAAAAGATCAAAGGATCTTCTTGAGATCCTTTTTTTCTGCGCGTAATCTGCTGCTTGCAAACA
AAAAAACCACCGCTACCAGCGGTGGTTTGTTTGCCGGATCAAGAGCTACCAACTCTTTTTCCGAAGGTAA
CTGGCTTCAGCAGAGCGCAGATACCAAATACTGTTCTTCTAGTGTAGCCGTAGTTAGGCCACCACTTCAA
GAACTCTGTAGCACCGCCTACATACCTCGCTCTGCTAATCCTGTTACCAGTGGCTGCTGCCAGTGGCGAT
AAGTCGTGTCTTACCGGGTTGGACTCAAGACGATAGTTACCGGATAAGGCGCAGCGGTCGGGCTGAACGG
GGGGTTCGTGCACACAGCCCAGCTTGGAGCGAACGACCTACACCGAACTGAGATACCTACAGCGTGAGCT
ATGAGAAAGCGCCACGCTTCCCGAAGGGAGAAAGGCGGACAGGTATCCGGTAAGCGGCAGGGTCGGAACA
GGAGAGCGCACGAGGGAGCTTCCAGGGGGAAACGCCTGGTATCTTTATAGTCCTGTCGGGTTTCGCCACC
TCTGACTTGAGCGTCGATTTTTGTGATGCTCGTCAGGGGGGCGGAGCCTATGGAAAAACGCCAGCAACGC
GGCCTTTTTACGGTTCCTGGCCTTTTGCTGGCCTTTTGCTCACATGTTCTTTCCTGCGTTATCCCCTGAT
TCTGTGGATAACCGTATTACCGCCTTTGAGTGAGCTGATACCGCTCGCCGCAGCCGAACGACCGAGCGCA
GCGAGTCAGTGAGCGAGGAAGCGGAAGAGCGCCCAATACGCAAACCGCCTCTCCCCGCGCGTTGGCCGAT
TCATTAATGCAGCTGGCACGACAGGTTTCCCGACTGGAAAGCGGGCAGTGAGCGCAACGCAATTAATGTG
AGTTAGCTCACTCATTAGGCACCCCAGGCTTTACACTTTATGCTTCCGGCTCGTATGTTGTGTGGAATTG
TGAGCGGATAACAATTTCACACAGGAAACAGCTATGACCATGATTACGCCAAGCGCGCAATTAACCCTCA
CTAAAGGGAACAAAAGCTGGAGCTGCAAGCTTAATGTAGTCTTATGCAATACTCTTGTAGTCTTGCAACA
TGGTAACGATGAGTTAGCAACATGCCTTACAAGGAGAGAAAAAGCACCGTGCATGCCGATTGGTGGAAGT
AAGGTGGTACGATCGTGCCTTATTAGGAAGGCAACAGACGGGTCTGACATGGATTGGACGAACCACTGAA
TTGCCGCATTGCAGAGATATTGTATTTAAGTGCCTAGCTCGATACATAAACGGGTCTCTCTGGTTAGACC
AGATCTGAGCCTGGGAGCTCTCTGGCTAACTAGGGAACCCACTGCTTAAGCCTCAATAAAGCTTGCCTTG
AGTGCTTCAAGTAGTGTGTGCCCGTCTGTTGTGTGACTCTGGTAACTAGAGATCCCTCAGACCCTTTTAG
TCAGTGTGGAAAATCTCTAGCAGTGGCGCCCGAACAGGGACTTGAAAGCGAAAGGGAAACCAGAGGAGCT
CTCTCGACGCAGGACTCGGCTTGCTGAAGCGCGCACGGCAAGAGGCGAGGGGCGGCGACTGGTGAGTACG
CCAAAAATTTTGACTAGCGGAGGCTAGAAGGAGAGAGATGGGTGCGAGAGCGTCAGTATTAAGCGGGGGA
GAATTAGATCGCGATGGGAAAAAATTCGGTTAAGGCCAGGGGGAAAGAAAAAATATAAATTAAAACATAT
AGTATGGGCAAGCAGGGAGCTAGAACGATTCGCAGTTAATCCTGGCCTGTTAGAAACATCAGAAGGCTGT
AGACAAATACTGGGACAGCTACAACCATCCCTTCAGACAGGATCAGAAGAACTTAGATCATTATATAATA
CAGTAGCAACCCTCTATTGTGTGCATCAAAGGATAGAGATAAAAGACACCAAGGAAGCTTTAGACAAGAT
AGAGGAAGAGCAAAACAAAAGTAAGACCACCGCACAGCAAGCGGCCGCTGATCTTCAGACCTGGAGGAGG
AGATATGAGGGACAATTGGAGAAGTGAATTATATAAATATAAAGTAGTAAAAATTGAACCATTAGGAGTA
GCACCCACCAAGGCAAAGAGAAGAGTGGTGCAGAGAGAAAAAAGAGCAGTGGGAATAGGAGCTTTGTTCC
TTGGGTTCTTGGGAGCAGCAGGAAGCACTATGGGCGCAGCGTCAATGACGCTGACGGTACAGGCCAGACA
ATTATTGTCTGGTATAGTGCAGCAGCAGAACAATTTGCTGAGGGCTATTGAGGCGCAACAGCATCTGTTG
CAACTCACAGTCTGGGGCATCAAGCAGCTCCAGGCAAGAATCCTGGCTGTGGAAAGATACCTAAAGGATC
AACAGCTCCTGGGGATTTGGGGTTGCTCTGGAAAACTCATTTGCACCACTGCTGTGCCTTGGAATGCTAG
TTGGAGTAATAAATCTCTGGAACAGATTTGGAATCACACGACCTGGATGGAGTGGGACAGAGAAATTAAC
AATTACACAAGCTTAATACACTCCTTAATTGAAGAATCGCAAAACCAGCAAGAAAAGAATGAACAAGAAT
TATTGGAATTAGATAAATGGGCAAGTTTGTGGAATTGGTTTAACATAACAAATTGGCTGTGGTATATAAA
ATTATTCATAATGATAGTAGGAGGCTTGGTAGGTTTAAGAATAGTTTTTGCTGTACTTTCTATAGTGAAT
AGAGTTAGGCAGGGATATTCACCATTATCGTTTCAGACCCACCTCCCAACCCCGAGGGGACCCAGAGAGG
GCCTATTTCCCATGATTCCTTCATATTTGCATATACGATACAAGGCTGTTAGAGAGATAATTAGAATTAA
TTTGACTGTAAACACAAAGATATTAGTACAAAATACGTGACGTAGAAAGTAATAATTTCTTGGGTAGTTT
GCAGTTTTAAAATTATGTTTTAAAATGGACTATCATATGCTTACCGTAACTTGAAAGTATTTCGATTTCT
TGGCTTTATATATCTTGTGGAAAGGACGAAACACCGATTTCGGTAGCATCTTGAAGGTTTTAGAGCTAGA
AATAGCAAGTTAAAATAAGGCTAGTCCGTTATCAACTTGAAAAAGTGGCACCGAGTCGGTGCTTTTTTAA
GCTTGGCGTAACTAGATCTTGAGACAAATGGCAGTATTCATCCACAATTTTAAAAGAAAAGGGGGGATTG
GGGGGTACAGTGCAGGGGAAAGAATAGTAGACATAATAGCAACAGACATACAAACTAAAGAATTACAAAA
ACAAATTACAAAAATTCAAAATTTTCGGGTTTATTACAGGGACAGCAGAGATCCACTTTGGCGCCGGCTC
GAGGGGG
Features (pLannotate 1.2.2; 29 found; start..end, strand, type, name):
     14..80      +  CDS            small t antigen (fragment): SV40 (simian virus 40) small t antigen
    106..317     +  promoter       EF-1α core promoter: core promoter for human elongation factor EF-1α
    318..1256    +  intron         EF-1α intron A: intron upstream of the start codon of human EF-1α
   1278..1877    +  CDS            PuroR (fragment): puromycin N-acetyltransferase; pac from Streptomyces; confers resistance to puromycin
   1893..2481    +  misc_feature   WPRE: woodchuck hepatitis virus posttranscriptional regulatory element
   2532..2551    +  misc_feature   cPPT/CTS (fragment): central polypurine tract and central termination sequence of HIV-1
   2553..2786    +  LTR            3' LTR (ΔU3): self-inactivating 3' long terminal repeat (LTR) from HIV-1
   2864..2985    +  polyA_signal   SV40 poly(A) signal: SV40 polyadenylation signal
   3025..3160    +  rep_origin     SV40 ori: SV40 origin of replication
   3181..3199    -  promoter       T7 promoter: promoter for bacteriophage T7 RNA polymerase
   3207..3362    +  CDS            lacZα (fragment): LacZα fragment of β-galactosidase; lacZ fragment
   3367..3795    +  rep_origin     f1 ori (sequence partly withheld): f1 bacteriophage origin of replication; arrow indicates direction of (+) strand synthesis
   3848..3952    +  promoter       AmpR promoter: bla
   3953..4813    +  CDS            AmpR: β-lactamase; bla; confers resistance to ampicillin, carbenicillin, and related antibiotics
   4984..5572    +  rep_origin     ori: high-copy-number ColE1/pMB1/pBR322/pUC origin of replication
   5755..5847    +  CDS            lacI (fragment): lac repressor; lacI; The lac repressor binds to the lac operator to inhibit transcription in E. coli. This inhibition can be relieved by adding lactose or isopropyl-β-D-thiogalactopyranoside (IPTG).
   5860..5881    +  protein_bind   CAP binding site: CAP binding activates transcription in the presence of cAMP. E. coli catabolite activator protein
   5896..5926    +  promoter       lac promoter: promoter for the E. coli lac operon
   5934..5950    +  protein_bind   lac operator: The lac repressor binds to the lac operator to inhibit transcription in E. coli. This inhibition can be relieved by adding lactose or isopropyl-β-D-thiogalactopyranoside (IPTG). lac repressor encoded by lacI
   5995..6013    +  promoter       T3 promoter: promoter for bacteriophage T3 RNA polymerase
   6041..6267    +  promoter       RSV promoter: Rous sarcoma virus enhancer/promoter
   6268..6448    +  LTR            5' LTR (truncated): truncated 5' long terminal repeat (LTR) from HIV-1
   6495..6620    +  misc_feature   HIV-1 Ψ: packaging signal of human immunodeficiency virus type 1
   6604..6967    +  CDS            HIV-1 gag (fragment): gag protein from human immunodeficiency virus 1; gag
   7113..7346    +  misc_feature   RRE: The Rev response element (RRE) of HIV-1 allows for Rev-dependent mRNA export from the nucleus to the cytoplasm.
   7723..7749    +  CDS            Rev (fragment): human immunodeficiency virus 1 (HIV-1) Rev protein; rev; enhances nuclear export of unspliced and incompletely spliced viral mRNAs
   7753..7993    +  promoter       U6 promoter: RNA polymerase III promoter for human U6 snRNA
   8023..8098    +  misc_RNA       gRNA scaffold: guide RNA scaffold for the Streptococcus pyogenes CRISPR/Cas9 system
   8154..8271    +  misc_feature   cPPT/CTS: central polypurine tract and central termination sequence of HIV-1
