[The description below was written by a language model from this plasmid's Addgene catalogue record and pLannotate feature annotations shown in this document.]
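Description:
MAP3K10 gRNA (BRDN0001148030) is a third-generation lentiviral guide RNA plasmid built on the lentiGuide-Puro backbone, designed to target the human kinase gene MAP3K10 (also known as MLK2, MEKK10 or MST) for CRISPR-Cas9 editing. In bacteria it is maintained through a high-copy ColE1/pUC-type origin and selected with ampicillin via the β-lactamase gene. The backbone also carries an f1 origin, an SV40 origin and poly(A) signal, and remnants of lac, T7 and T3 cloning-vector elements.

The viral portion begins with an RSV promoter fused to a truncated HIV-1 5' LTR, which drives Tat-independent transcription of the genomic RNA in packaging cells. This is followed by the Ψ packaging signal with a partial gag fragment, the Rev response element for nuclear export, and a cPPT/CTS. The self-inactivating ΔU3 3' LTR closes the transfer cassette and silences LTR promoter activity after integration. Between the LTRs sit two expression units. A human U6 RNA polymerase III promoter transcribes the 20-nucleotide MAP3K10-specific spacer fused to the Streptococcus pyogenes gRNA scaffold. An EF-1α promoter with its intron A drives puromycin N-acetyltransferase for selection of transduced mammalian cells, and a WPRE enhances transcript expression.

The plasmid does not encode Cas9, so it must be used with a separate Cas9 vector such as lentiCas9-Blast or in cells already expressing Cas9. The guide was designed against a MAP3K10 RefSeq transcript and belongs to a human kinome gRNA collection, so it suits individual knockout of MAP3K10 in human cells.
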