Addgene plasmid #76005: MAP3K10 gRNA (BRDN0001148030)
Purpose: 3rd generation lentiviral gRNA plasmid targeting human MAP3K10
Depositing lab: John Doench & David Root. Depositing organization: Broad Institute. Publication: Optimized sgRNA design to maximize activity and minimize off-target effects of CRISPR-Cas9. Doench JG, Fusi N, Sullender M, Hegde M, Vaimberg EW, Donovan KF, Smith I, Tothova Z, Wilen C, Orchard R, Virgin HW, Listgarten J, Root DE. Nat Biotechnol. 2016 Jan 18. doi: 10.1038/nbt.3437. PubMed 26780180.
Backbone
  Vector backbone: lentiGuide-Puro
  Backbone manufacturer: Zhang Lab (Addgene plasmid # 52963)
  Vector type: Mammalian Expression, Lentiviral, CRISPR
  Selectable markers: Puromycin
Growth in bacteria
  Bacterial resistance: Ampicillin, 100 μg/mL
  Growth temperature: 37°C
  Growth strain: DH5alpha
  Copy number: High Copy
Gene/Insert
  Gene/Insert name: MAP3K10 (alt names: MAP3K10; NM_002446.3)
  gRNA/shRNA sequence: ATTTCGGTAGCATCTTGAAG
  Species: H. sapiens (human)
  Entrez Gene: MAP3K10 (a.k.a. MEKK10, MLK2, MST)
  Promoter: hU6
  Cloning method: Unknown
  Sequencing primers: 5′ U6-F; 3′ pS2-R
Terms and licenses: Academic/Nonprofit Terms; Industry Terms: Not Available to Industry
Depositor comments: The gRNA was designed to target the following Genbank reference sequence(s): NM_002446.3. Note that this plasmid does NOT contain Cas9. It should be used in conjunction with lentiCas9-Blast (Addgene #52962) or otherwise with cell lines already expressing Cas9. Browse the full kinome gRNA library at http://www.addgene.org/pooled-library/broadgpp-human-kinome/ or visit http://www.broadinstitute.org/rnai/public/ for detailed protocols and information.
How to cite: MAP3K10 gRNA (BRDN0001148030) was a gift from John Doench & David Root (Addgene plasmid # 76005 ; http://n2t.net/addgene:76005 ; RRID:Addgene_76005)
