>Addgene plasmid #76005 | MAP3K10 gRNA (BRDN0001148030) | depositor partial sequence | sequence record 143465 | Target Sequence
ATTTCGGTAGCATCTTGAAG
