>Addgene plasmid #76005 | MAP3K10 gRNA (BRDN0001148030) | addgene partial sequence | sequence record 184995 | hU6-F
AGAAAGTAATAATTTCTTGGGTAGTTTGCAGTTTTAAAATTATGTTTTAAAATGGACTATCATATGCTTA
CCGTAACTTGAAAGTATTTCGATTTCTTGGCTTTATATATCTTGTGGAAAGGACGAAACACCGATTTCGG
TAGCATCTTGAAGGTTTTAGAGCTAGAAATAGCAAGTTAAAATAAGGCTAGTCCGTTATCAACTTGAAAA
AGTGGCACCGAGTCGGTGCTTTTTTAAGCTTGGCGTAACTAGATCTTGAGACAAATGGCAGTATTCATCC
ACAATTTTAAAAGAAAAGGGGGGATTGGGGGGTACAGTGCAGGGGAAAGAATAGTAGACATAATAGCAAC
AGACATACAAACTAAAGAATTACAAAAACAAATTACAAAAATTCAAAATTTTCGGGTTTATTACAGGGAC
AGCAGAGATCCACTTTGGCGCCGGCTCGAGGGGGCCCGGGTGCAAAGATGGATAAAGTTTTAAACAGAGA
GGAATCTTTGCAGCTAATGGACCTTCTAGGTCTTGAAAGGAGTGGGAATTGGCTCCGGTGCCCGTCAGTG
GGCAGAGCGC
